Addgene plasmid #208098: pAAV-gfaABC1D-HA-eLACCO2.1-NGR
Purpose: Biosensor for extracellular L-lactate
Depositing lab: Robert Campbell & Marie-Eve Paquet. Depositing organization: Universite Laval. Publication: Lactate biosensors for spectrally and spatially multiplexed fluorescence imaging. Nasu Y, Aggarwal A, Le GNT, Vo CT, Kambe Y, Wang X, Beinlich FRM, Lee AB, Ram TR, Wang F, Gorzo KA, Kamijo Y, Boisvert M, Nishinami S, Kawamura G, Ozawa T, Toda H, Gordon GR, Ge S, Hirase H, Nedergaard M, Paquet ME, Drobizhev M, Podgorski K, Campbell RE. Nat Commun. 2023 Oct 27;14(1):6598. doi: 10.1038/s41467-023-42230-5. PubMed 37891202.
Backbone
  Vector backbone: pAAV
  Vector type: AAV
Growth in bacteria
  Bacterial resistance: Ampicillin, 100 μg/mL
  Growth temperature: 37°C
  Growth strain: NEB Stable
  Copy number: High Copy
Gene/Insert
  Gene/Insert name: R-iLACCO1
  Species: Synthetic
  Cloning method: Restriction Enzyme; 5′ cloning site Unknown (unknown if destroyed)
Resource information
  A portion of this plasmid was derived from a plasmid made by: Robert Campbell
Terms and licenses: Academic/Nonprofit Terms; Industry Terms: Not Available to Industry
Depositor comments: Please visit https://doi.org/10.1101/2022.12.27.522013 for bioRxiv preprint.
How to cite: pAAV-gfaABC1D-HA-eLACCO2.1-NGR was a gift from Robert Campbell & Marie-Eve Paquet (Addgene plasmid # 208098 ; http://n2t.net/addgene:208098 ; RRID:Addgene_208098)
