[The description below was written by a language model from this plasmid's Addgene catalogue record and pLannotate feature annotations shown in this document.]
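Description:
pAAV-gfaABC1D-HA-eLACCO2.1-NGR is a 6,780 nt adeno-associated virus transfer plasmid built on a pAAV backbone, intended for packaging a genetically encoded fluorescent biosensor for extracellular L-lactate into recombinant AAV. In bacteria it is maintained through a high-copy ColE1/pUC-type origin and selected with ampicillin via the β-lactamase gene and its own promoter. An f1 phage origin is also present in the backbone. The expression cassette is flanked by AAV2 inverted terminal repeats, which direct replication and encapsidation of the intervening DNA. The 3′ ITR is annotated as full length, whereas the 5′ ITR is detected only as short fragments in the sequencing-derived record.

As the name indicates, expression is meant to be driven by gfaABC1D, a compact GFAP-derived promoter commonly used for astrocyte-targeted expression, and the sensor carries an HA epitope tag. Neither element was picked up by the automated annotation, which leaves the region upstream of the coding sequence unlabelled. The annotated payload includes a GFP-derived coding segment (matched as cEGFP), consistent with a green fluorescent reporter domain in eLACCO2.1. A fragment of mouse Rtn4r (Nogo receptor, NGR) follows it. This corresponds to the "NGR" in the name and presumably anchors the sensor to the outer cell surface so that it reports extracellular lactate. Downstream, a WPRE enhances transcript stability and expression, and the human growth hormone polyadenylation signal terminates the transcript.

The catalogue's insert field reads "R-iLACCO1", which conflicts with the plasmid name, the stated purpose and the GFP-type feature. The record otherwise supports eLACCO2.1 as the encoded sensor.
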