Features (pLannotate 1.2.2; 15 found; start..end, strand, type, name):
     12..39      +  repeat_region  AAV2 ITR (fragment): inverted terminal repeat of adeno-associated virus serotype 2 inverted
     68..95      +  repeat_region  AAV2 ITR (fragment): inverted terminal repeat of adeno-associated virus serotype 2 inverted
   1486..2205    +  CDS            cEGFP: cEGFP is a basic (constitutively fluorescent) green fluorescent protein published in 2008, derived from Aequorea victoria.
   2662..2847    +  CDS            Rtn4r (fragment): RTN4R_MOUSE - Also known as Ngr1, Nogor. Experimental evidence at protein level: Swiss-Prot protein existence level 1. Receptor for RTN4, OMG and MAG (PubMed:11201742, PubMed:12089450, PubMed:15504325, PubMed:18411262, PubMed:22923615). Functions as receptor for the sialylated gangliosides GT1b and GM1 (PubMed:18411262). Besides, functions as receptor for chondroitin sulfate proteoglycans (PubMed:22406547). Can also bind heparin (PubMed:22406547). Intracellular signaling cascades are triggered via the coreceptor NGFR (By similarity). Signaling mediates activation of Rho and downstream reorgani
   2883..2907    +  misc_feature   MCS (fragment): pBluescript multiple cloning site
   2907..3495    +  misc_feature   WPRE: woodchuck hepatitis virus posttranscriptional regulatory element
   3527..4003    +  polyA_signal   hGH poly(A) signal: human growth hormone polyadenylation signal
   4043..4183    +  repeat_region  AAV2 ITR: inverted terminal repeat of adeno-associated virus serotype 2 inverted
   4188..4239    -  misc_feature   bom (fragment): basis of mobility region from pBR322
   4258..4713    +  rep_origin     f1 ori (sequence partly withheld): f1 bacteriophage origin of replication; arrow indicates direction of (+) strand synthesis
   4714..4763    -  misc_feature   bom (fragment): basis of mobility region from pBR322
   4865..4900    -  CDS            rop (fragment): Rop protein, which maintains plasmids at low copy number; rop
   4995..5099    +  promoter       AmpR promoter: bla
   5100..5960    +  CDS            AmpR: β-lactamase; bla; confers resistance to ampicillin, carbenicillin, and related antibiotics
   6131..6719    +  rep_origin     ori: high-copy-number ColE1/pMB1/pBR322/pUC origin of replication
>Addgene plasmid #208098 | pAAV-gfaABC1D-HA-eLACCO2.1-NGR | addgene full sequence | sequence record 410580 | Addgene NGS Result
CCTGCAGGCAGCTGCGCGCTCGCTCGCTCACTGAGGCCGCCCGGGCGTCGGGCGACCTTTGGTCGCCCGG
CCTCAGTGAGCGAGCGAGCGCGCAGAGAGGGAGTGGCCAACTCCATCACTAGGGGTTCCTGCGGCCGCAC
GCGTGGATCTAACATATCCTGGTGTGGAGTAGGGGACGCTGCTCTGACAGAGGCTCGGGGGCCTGAGCTG
GCTCTGTGAGCTGGGGAGGAGGCAGACAGCCAGGCCTTGTCTGCAAGCAGACCTGGCAGCATTGGGCTGG
CCGCCCCCCAGGGCCTCCTCTTCATGCCCAGTGAATGACTCACCTTGGCACAGACACAATGTTCGGGGTG
GGCACAGTGCCTGCTTCCCGCCGCACCCCAGCCCCCCTCAAATGCCTTCCGAGAAGCCCATTGAGCAGGG
GGCTTGCATTGCACCCCAGCCTGACAGCCTGGCATCTTGGGATAAAAGCAGCACAGCCCCCTAGGGGCTG
CCCTTGCTGTGTGGCGCCACCGGCGGTGGAGAACAAGGCTCTATTCAGCCTGTGCCCAGGAAAGGGGATC
AGGGGATGCCCAGGCATGGACAGTGGGTGGCAGGGGGGGAGAGGAGGGCTGTCTGCTTCCCAGAAGTCCA
AGGACACAAATGGGTGAGGGGAGAGCTCTCCCCATAGCTGGGCTGCGGCCCAACCCCACCCCCTCAGGCT
ATGCCAGGGGGTGTTGCCAGGGGCACCCGGGCATCGCCAGTCTAGCCCACTCCTTCATAAAGCCCTCGCA
TCCCAGGAGCGAGCAGAGCCAGAGCAGGTTGGAGAGGAGACGCATCACCTCCGCTGCTCGCGGGGATCCC
GCCACCATGAAGACCATCATCGCCCTGTCCTACATCTTCTGCCTGGTGCTGGGCAGATCTATGTTCTCTC
CCTTGGCAGTGGCCCAGGCTCGACGCTATAGGTGGCGCATTCAAACCGCGTGGGATGCCGGAACAGTAGG
CTACAGTCTGTTCCAAAAGTTTACGGAGCGGGTAAAGGAACTGACGGATGGACAGCTTGAGGTCCAGCCT
TTTCCAGCGAGTGCAGTCGTAGGCACGTTTGATATGTTCGACGCGGTCAAGACTGGAGTTTTGGACGGAA
TGAATCCTTTCACGATCTATTGGGCAGGGAGGATGCCGGTTACAGCTTTCCTCTCCAGCTACGCCCTCGG
GTTGGACCGACCTGACCAGTGGGAAACATGGTTTTACTCCCTGGGTGGCCTCGACAACGCCCGACGAGCC
TTTGCCGAGCAAGGCCTCTTCTACGTGGGACCAGTTCAGCACGACCTCAATACAATTCATTCAAAGAAGC
CGATCCGGAGATTTGAGGACTTCAAAGGTGTCAAGCTCCGAGTGCCGGGCGGCATGATTGCGGAAGTTTT
TGCGGCCGCAGGAGCTTCCACCGTCCTCTTGCCTGGGGGGGAGGTCAACCCCGCTCTGGAAAGAGGGGTA
ATAGATTGGAGCCACAACGTCCATATCATGGCCGACAAGCAGAGGAACGGCATCAAGGCGAACTTCGAGA
TCCGCCACAGCACCGAGGACGGCGGCGTGCAGCTCGCCTACCACTACCAGCAGAACACCCCCATCGGCGA
CGGCCCCGTGCTGCTGCCCGACAACCACTACCTGAGCACCCAGACCAAACTTACGAAAGACCCCAACGAG
AAGCGCGATCACATGGTCCTGCTGGAGTACGTGACCGCCGCCGGGATCACTCGCGGCATGGACGAGCTGT
ACAAGGGCGGTACCGGAGGGAGAATGGTGAGCAAGGGCGAGGAGCTGTTCACCGGGGTGGTGCCCATCCT
GGTCGAGCTGGACGGCGACGTAAACGGCCACAAGTTCAGCGTGTCCGGCGAGGGTGAGGGCGATGCCACC
TCCGGCAAGCTGTCCCTGAAGTTCATCAGCACCACCGGCAAGCTGCCCGTGCCCTGGCCCACCCTCGTGA
CCACCCTGACCTACGGCGTGCAGTGCTTCAGCCGCTACCCCGACCACATGAAGCAGCACGACTTCTTCAA
GTCGGCCATGCCCGAAGGCTACATCCAGGAGCGCACCATCTTCTTCAAGGACGACGGCAACTACAAGACC
CGCGCCGAGGTGAAGTTCGAGGGCGACACCCTGGTGAACCGCATCGAGCTGAAGGGCATCGACTTCAAGG
AGGACGGCAACATCCTGGGGCATAAGCTGGAGTACAGCTTTAACGATGGTGGTGCGGCTGATTTTGTTGG
GCCTGCAGTAAACTATAACTTGGGGTTCCATCAGGTGGCAAAGTACATCATAATGGGGCCTCCAGAGACG
CCTGCCATTCATCAACCTGTAGACCTCATGGACTTCACCATAAACCTTAATCGGTGGCGCAGCCTTCCAA
AGCCCCTGCAAGAAAGATTCATCGCGGCGGTTCACGAGTACTCTTGGATTCACTACGCAGGCATTCAGAA
GGCTAATTTGGAGGCGTGGCCGAAATATCGGCAGGCAGGTGTTGAGGTCATCCGGCTGAGCAACGAGGAT
GTTAGAAAATTCAGGCGACTCGCTATTCCCATTTGGTTTAAGTGGGCTAAGATGGATAACTACTCACGAG
AGGCATTCGCGTCTCAACTGGAGTATATGAAAGGTATAGGTTACGTTACGGACGAGGAATTGAAGGGCTT
GGGCCTGGGCTCCACCTCCGGCTCCGGCAAGCCCGGCTCCGGCGAGGGCTCCACCAAGGGCGAATTCGCA
GGTAGTGGTGCATCTGGAACAGGAGATGCAGAAGGATCAGGTGCCCTTCCTGCCCTTGCATGTAGTCTGG
CTCCACTGGGACTGGCATTGGTTCTGTGGACGGTGTTGGGCCCCTGTTAGGCGGCCGCTCGACCTCGAGG
GGCCCGGTACCCGAATTCGATATCAAGCTTATCGATAATCAACCTCTGGATTACAAAATTTGTGAAAGAT
TGACTGGTATTCTTAACTATGTTGCTCCTTTTACGCTATGTGGATACGCTGCTTTAATGCCTTTGTATCA
TGCTATTGCTTCCCGTATGGCTTTCATTTTCTCCTCCTTGTATAAATCCTGGTTGCTGTCTCTTTATGAG
GAGTTGTGGCCCGTTGTCAGGCAACGTGGCGTGGTGTGCACTGTGTTTGCTGACGCAACCCCCACTGGTT
GGGGCATTGCCACCACCTGTCAGCTCCTTTCCGGGACTTTCGCTTTCCCCCTCCCTATTGCCACGGCGGA
ACTCATCGCCGCCTGCCTTGCCCGCTGCTGGACAGGGGCTCGGCTGTTGGGCACTGACAATTCCGTGGTG
TTGTCGGGGAAATCATCGTCCTTTCCTTGGCTGCTCGCCTATGTTGCCACCTGGATTCTGCGCGGGACGT
CCTTCTGCTACGTCCCTTCGGCCCTCAATCCAGCGGACCTTCCTTCCCGCGGCCTGCTGCCGGCTCTGCG
GCCTCTTCCGCGTCTTCGCCTTCGCCCTCAGACGAGTCGGATCTCCCTTTGGGCCGCCTCCCCGCATCGA
TACCGAGCGCTGCTCGAGAGATCTACGGGTGGCATCCCTGTGACCCCTCCCCAGTGCCTCTCCTGGCCCT
GGAAGTTGCCACTCCAGTGCCCACCAGCCTTGTCCTAATAAAATTAAGTTGCATCATTTTGTCTGACTAG
GTGTCCTTCTATAATATTATGGGGTGGAGGGGGGTGGTATGGAGCAAGGGGCAAGTTGGGAAGACAACCT
GTAGGGCCTGCGGGGTCTATTGGGAACCAAGCTGGAGTGCAGTGGCACAATCTTGGCTCACTGCAATCTC
CGCCTCCTGGGTTCAAGCGATTCTCCTGCCTCAGCCTCCCGAGTTGTTGGGATTCCAGGCATGCATGACC
AGGCTCAGCTAATTTTTGTTTTTTTGGTAGAGACGGGGTTTCACCATATTGGCCAGGCTGGTCTCCAACT
CCTAATCTCAGGTGATCTACCCACCTTGGCCTCCCAAATTGCTGGGATTACAGGCGTGAACCACTGCTCC
CTTCCCTGTCCTTCTGATTTTGTAGGTAACCACGTGCGGACCGAGCGGCCGCAGGAACCCCTAGTGATGG
AGTTGGCCACTCCCTCTCTGCGCGCTCGCTCGCTCACTGAGGCCGGGCGACCAAAGGTCGCCCGACGCCC
GGGCTTTGCCCGGGCGGCCTCAGTGAGCGAGCGAGCGCGCAGCTGCCTGCAGGGGCGCCTGATGCGGTAT
TTTCTCCTTACGCATCTGTGCGGTATTTCACACCGCATA
[95 nt withheld, positions 4240-4334]
T
[46 nt withheld, positions 4336-4381]
C
[141 nt withheld, positions 4383-4523]
CCTTTGACGTTGGAGTCCACGTTCTTT
[37 nt withheld, positions 4551-4587]
ACTCTATCTCGGGCTATTCTTTTGATTTATAAGGGATTTTGCCGATTTCGGTCTATTGGTTAAAAAATGA
GCTGATTTAACAAAAATTTAACGCGAATTTTAACAAAATATTAACGTTTACAATTTTATGGTGCACTCTC
AGTACAATCTGCTCTGATGCCGCATAGTTAAGCCAGCCCCGACACCCGCCAACACCCGCTGACGCGCCCT
GACGGGCTTGTCTGCTCCCGGCATCCGCTTACAGACAAGCTGTGACCGTCTCCGGGAGCTGCATGTGTCA
GAGGTTTTCACCGTCATCACCGAAACGCGCGAGACGAAAGGGCCTCGTGATACGCCTATTTTTATAGGTT
AATGTCATGATAATAATGGTTTCTTAGACGTCAGGTGGCACTTTTCGGGGAAATGTGCGCGGAACCCCTA
TTTGTTTATTTTTCTAAATACATTCAAATATGTATCCGCTCATGAGACAATAACCCTGATAAATGCTTCA
ATAATATTGAAAAAGGAAGAGTATGAGTATTCAACATTTCCGTGTCGCCCTTATTCCCTTTTTTGCGGCA
TTTTGCCTTCCTGTTTTTGCTCACCCAGAAACGCTGGTGAAAGTAAAAGATGCTGAAGATCAGTTGGGTG
CACGAGTGGGTTACATCGAACTGGATCTCAACAGCGGTAAGATCCTTGAGAGTTTTCGCCCCGAAGAACG
TTTTCCAATGATGAGCACTTTTAAAGTTCTGCTATGTGGCGCGGTATTATCCCGTATTGACGCCGGGCAA
GAGCAACTCGGTCGCCGCATACACTATTCTCAGAATGACTTGGTTGAGTACTCACCAGTCACAGAAAAGC
ATCTTACGGATGGCATGACAGTAAGAGAATTATGCAGTGCTGCCATAACCATGAGTGATAACACTGCGGC
CAACTTACTTCTGACAACGATCGGAGGACCGAAGGAGCTAACCGCTTTTTTGCACAACATGGGGGATCAT
GTAACTCGCCTTGATCGTTGGGAACCGGAGCTGAATGAAGCCATACCAAACGACGAGCGTGACACCACGA
TGCCTGTAGCAATGGCAACAACGTTGCGCAAACTATTAACTGGCGAACTACTTACTCTAGCTTCCCGGCA
ACAATTAATAGACTGGATGGAGGCGGATAAAGTTGCAGGACCACTTCTGCGCTCGGCCCTTCCGGCTGGC
TGGTTTATTGCTGATAAATCTGGAGCCGGTGAGCGTGGGTCTCGCGGTATCATTGCAGCACTGGGGCCAG
ATGGTAAGCCCTCCCGTATCGTAGTTATCTACACGACGGGGAGTCAGGCAACTATGGATGAACGAAATAG
ACAGATCGCTGAGATAGGTGCCTCACTGATTAAGCATTGGTAACTGTCAGACCAAGTTTACTCATATATA
CTTTAGATTGATTTAAAACTTCATTTTTAATTTAAAAGGATCTAGGTGAAGATCCTTTTTGATAATCTCA
TGACCAAAATCCCTTAACGTGAGTTTTCGTTCCACTGAGCGTCAGACCCCGTAGAAAAGATCAAAGGATC
TTCTTGAGATCCTTTTTTTCTGCGCGTAATCTGCTGCTTGCAAACAAAAAAACCACCGCTACCAGCGGTG
GTTTGTTTGCCGGATCAAGAGCTACCAACTCTTTTTCCGAAGGTAACTGGCTTCAGCAGAGCGCAGATAC
CAAATACTGTTCTTCTAGTGTAGCCGTAGTTAGGCCACCACTTCAAGAACTCTGTAGCACCGCCTACATA
CCTCGCTCTGCTAATCCTGTTACCAGTGGCTGCTGCCAGTGGCGATAAGTCGTGTCTTACCGGGTTGGAC
TCAAGACGATAGTTACCGGATAAGGCGCAGCGGTCGGGCTGAACGGGGGGTTCGTGCACACAGCCCAGCT
TGGAGCGAACGACCTACACCGAACTGAGATACCTACAGCGTGAGCTATGAGAAAGCGCCACGCTTCCCGA
AGGGAGAAAGGCGGACAGGTATCCGGTAAGCGGCAGGGTCGGAACAGGAGAGCGCACGAGGGAGCTTCCA
GGGGGAAACGCCTGGTATCTTTATAGTCCTGTCGGGTTTCGCCACCTCTGACTTGAGCGTCGATTTTTGT
GATGCTCGTCAGGGGGGCGGAGCCTATGGAAAAACGCCAGCAACGCGGCCTTTTTACGGTTCCTGGCCTT
TTGCTGGCCTTTTGCTCACATGT
